Addgene plasmid #44359: pFIN-XOPS-tdTOM
Depositing lab: Susan Semple-Rowland. Depositing organization: University of Florida. Publication: Expression characteristics of dual-promoter lentiviral vectors targeting retinal photoreceptors and Muller cells. Semple-Rowland SL, Coggin WE, Geesey M, Eccles KS, Abraham L, Pachigar K, Ludlow R, Khani SC, Smith WC. Mol Vis. 2010 May 27;16:916-34. PubMed 20517486.
Backbone
  Vector backbone: pTY
  Backbone manufacturer: LJ Chang
  Backbone size w/o insert (bp): 8760
  Total vector size (bp): 11600
  Modifications to backbone: Final pFIN backbone: Added cPPT-FLAP sequence upstream of MCS in pTY to create pTYF backbone (Coleman et al 2002 Physiol Genomics 12:221-228). Added 2x250 chicken β-globin HS4 core sequence into 3'LTR of pTYF backbone to create pFIN (Semple-Rowland et al 2007 Mol Vis 13:2001-2011).
  Vector type: Lentiviral
Growth in bacteria
  Bacterial resistance: Ampicillin, 100 μg/mL
  Growth temperature: 37°C
  Growth strain: Stbl3
  Copy number: High Copy
Gene/Insert
  Gene/Insert name: XOPS-tdTOM (alt names: Xenopus Opsin Promoter; tdTomato)
  Species: X. laevis (frog), Synthetic
  Insert size (bp): 2875
  Promoter: Xenopus Opsin (XOPS) (pos 3125-4501)
  Cloning method: Unknown
  Sequencing primers: 5′ N/A; 3′ N/A
Resource information
  A portion of this plasmid was derived from a plasmid made by: XOPS1.3 promoter (1370 bp)was amplified from XOPS1.3p44/GFP obtained from Dr. Barry Knox.
Terms and licenses: Academic/Nonprofit Terms; Industry Terms: Not Available to Industry
How to cite: pFIN-XOPS-tdTOM was a gift from Susan Semple-Rowland (Addgene plasmid # 44359 ; http://n2t.net/addgene:44359 ; RRID:Addgene_44359)
