[The description below was written by a language model from this plasmid's Addgene catalogue record and pLannotate feature annotations shown in this document.]
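Description:
pFIN-XOPS-tdTOM is an 11.6 kb HIV-1-based lentiviral transfer plasmid built on the pFIN backbone, a derivative of pTY. According to the record, pTY was first given a cPPT-FLAP sequence upstream of the cloning site (yielding pTYF). Two copies of the 250 bp chicken β-globin HS4 insulator core were then placed in the 3' LTR to give pFIN. In bacteria the plasmid replicates from a high-copy ColE1/pUC-type origin and is selected with ampicillin through the β-lactamase gene. It is grown in a recombination-deficient strain, as is usual for LTR-containing plasmids.

The annotated viral elements include a CMV enhancer/promoter fused to a truncated 5' LTR, which drives genomic RNA production in packaging cells. These are followed by the primer binding site, the Ψ packaging signal with adjoining gag and env fragments, the Rev response element and the cPPT/CTS. Downstream lie a self-inactivating ΔU3 3' LTR and a bGH polyadenylation signal. The insulator copies are not called by the automated annotation, but an unannotated gap within the 3' LTR region is consistent with their recorded position there. Several small hits, such as the Xpress, SET1, lacI and human gene fragments, look like linker or backbone remnants rather than functional parts.

The payload is a roughly 1.4 kb Xenopus laevis opsin promoter (XOPS1.3) placed just upstream of the tdTomato coding sequence, a bright orange-red tandem-dimer fluorescent protein. After integration, reporter expression depends on this internal promoter, since the SIN design inactivates the viral LTR promoter. The associated publication concerns lentiviral vectors targeting retinal photoreceptors and Müller cells. This suggests the construct is used to assess or mark photoreceptor-directed expression in the retina.
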