Features (pLannotate 1.2.2; 28 found; start..end, strand, type, name):
      1..26      +  LTR            3' LTR (fragment): 3' long terminal repeat (LTR) from HIV-1
     43..159     +  enhancer       CMV enhancer (fragment): human cytomegalovirus immediate early enhancer
    182..281     +  promoter       CMVd1 promoter: truncated human cytomegalovirus (CMV) immediate early promoter that yields slightly reduced expression relative to the full-length promoter
    312..440     +  LTR            5' LTR (truncated) (fragment): truncated 5' long terminal repeat (LTR) from HIV-1
   1038..1134    +  ncRNA          HIV PBS: Accession: RF00375 - HIV primer binding site (PBS)
   1140..1264    +  misc_feature   HIV-1 Ψ: packaging signal of human immunodeficiency virus type 1
   1248..1969    +  CDS            HIV-1 gag (fragment): gag protein from human immunodeficiency virus 1; gag
   1968..2204    +  CDS            env (fragment): ENV_HV1N5 - Experimental evidence at protein level: Swiss-Prot protein existence level 1. From Human immunodeficiency virus type 1 group M subtype B (isolate NY5) (HIV-1).
   2423..2759    +  ncRNA          RRE: Accession: RF00036 - HIV Rev response element
   2969..3086    +  misc_feature   cPPT/CTS: central polypurine tract and central termination sequence of HIV-1
   4537..4557    +  CDS            Xpress™ tag (fragment): Xpress™ epitope tag, including an enterokinase recognition and cleavage site
   4570..5997    +  CDS            tdTomato: tdTomato is a basic (constitutively fluorescent) orange fluorescent protein published in 2004, derived from Discosoma sp.. It is reported to be a somewhat slowly-maturing tandem dimer with low acid sensitivity.
   6020..6042    +  CDS            SET1 (fragment): solubility-enhancement tag derived from T7 phage gene 10B
   6155..6232    +  CDS            nef (fragment): NEF_HV1Z2 - Experimental evidence at protein level: Swiss-Prot protein existence level 1. Extracellular Nef protein targets CD4(+) T-lymphocytes for apoptosis by interacting with CXCR4 surface receptors. From Human immunodeficiency virus type 1 group M subtype D (isolate Z2/CDC-Z34) (HIV-1).
   6234..6255    +  LTR            3' LTR (ΔU3) (fragment): self-inactivating 3' long terminal repeat (LTR) from HIV-1
   6867..6927    +  ncRNA          mir-TAR: Accession: RF00250 - Trans-activation response element (TAR)
   6953..7177    +  polyA_signal   bGH poly(A) signal: bovine growth hormone polyadenylation signal
   7181..7202    +  promoter       SV40 promoter (fragment): SV40 enhancer and early promoter
   7223..7354    +  rep_origin     f1 ori (fragment) (sequence partly withheld): f1 bacteriophage origin of replication; arrow indicates direction of (+) strand synthesis
   7758..7946    +  CDS            EEF1AKMT2 (fragment): EFMT2_HUMAN - Also known as C10orf138, METTL10 From Homo sapiens (Human).
   8285..8335    -  CDS            lacI (fragment): lac repressor; lacI; The lac repressor binds to the lac operator to inhibit transcription in E. coli. This inhibition can be relieved by adding lactose or isopropyl-β-D-thiogalactopyranoside (IPTG).
   8521..9109    -  rep_origin     ori: high-copy-number ColE1/pMB1/pBR322/pUC origin of replication
   9280..10140   -  CDS            AmpR: β-lactamase; bla; confers resistance to ampicillin, carbenicillin, and related antibiotics
  10141..10245   -  promoter       AmpR promoter: bla
  10349..10388   +  CDS            rop (fragment): Rop protein, which maintains plasmids at low copy number; rop
  10490..10628   +  misc_feature   bom: basis of mobility region from pBR322
  10634..10701   -  CDS            lacZα (fragment): LacZα fragment of β-galactosidase; lacZ fragment
  10695..10778   -  CDS            CCDC28A-AS1 (fragment): GVQW2_HUMAN - Also known as GVQW2 Protein predicted: Swiss-Prot protein existence level 4. From Homo sapiens (Human).
>Addgene plasmid #44359 | pFIN-XOPS-tdTOM | depositor full sequence | sequence record 60379 | pFIN-XOPS-tdTOM sequence 11600 bps
GTGGCCCGAGAGCTGCATCCGGAGTATCTAGATGGAGTTCCGCGTTACATAACTTACGGTAAATGGCCCG
CCTGGCTGACCGCCCAACGACCCCCGCCCATTGACGTCAATAATGACTGATGTTCCCATAGTAACGCCAA
TAGGGACTTTCCATTGACGCTAATGGGAGTTTGTTTTGGCACCAAAATCAACGGGACTTTCCAAAATGTC
GTAATAACCCCGCCCCGTTGACGCAAATGGGCGGTAGGCGTGTACTCTAGAAGGTCTATATAAGCAGAGC
TCGTTTAGTGAACCGTTTATACTACTTATCTGGTCTCTCTGGTTAGACCAGATCTGAGCCTGGGAGCTCT
CTGGCTAACTAGGGAACCCACTGCTTAAGCCTCAATAAAGCTTGCCTTGAGTGCTCAAAGTAGTGTGTGC
CCGTCTGTTGTGTGACTCTGCCGCACCCGTGTGCTTTTCTCTCTTTTTCTCTGACACTGATTTTGGTGCA
AAAGCTGTTGTTCGTGTGAGCCCACAGAAAATTGTAAGTGAAGTGGATTAGGAGCTTACACCGTCACGGA
GCAAATTCTGCCCTCCTAATCTTCTGCTGGGCTGTAATCTGCAAGACTTTCCCATTTTACCTCCTTTCTA
TTTTAAACCTGAATGCTTAATGCTCCTGGTGGGGGTCCATCCTGCTCCTCATTGGCTGAGGGAGGATTTG
CTGGCACTTAAATGGCACCCTCTGCTCCGTGCCTCTGTGCTTTTTGGTTGTTGTGCTTTTACATTTGCCC
GGAGAGAGAGAGGAACCTGGGTCCATCACCACCACTGCTGCACTGGGACCAGCACGAGGCACTTTAAAGG
TGAGAAGGAGAACTTCAAAGCCCCAAAGCTTTAGAACTCAATCATCAACCTCAGAACTCTTCTATCAACC
TCAGAACTCACCATCCGACCCCAGGACTCACCCACCGACCTCAAAACTCATCCATTGACCTCAGAACTCA
TCCACCGACCTCAGAACTCATCCACCGACCTCCAGTTTTGGCTGCAGAGTGACTGGAGCGCGTAACTAGA
GATCCCTCAGACCCTTTTAGTCAGTGTGGAAAATCTCTAGCAGTGGCGCCCGAACAGGGACTTGAAAGCG
AAAGTAAAGCCAGAGGAGATCTCTCGACGCAGGACTCGGCTTGCTGAAGCGCGCACGGCAAGAGGCGAGG
GGCGGCGACTGGTGAGTACGCCAAAAATTTTGACTAGCGGAGGCTAGAAGGAGAGAGATGGGTGCGAGAG
CGTCGGTATTAAGCGGGGGAGAATTAGATAAATGGGAAAAAATTCGGTTAAGGCCAGGGGGAAAGAAACA
ATATAAACTAAAACATATAGTATGGGCAAGCAGGGAGCTAGAACGATTCGCAGTTAATCCTGGCCTTTTA
GAGACATCAGAAGGCTGTAGACAAATACTGGGACAGCTACAACCATCCCTTCAGACAGGATCAGAAGAAC
TTAGATCATTATATAATACAATAGCAGTCCTCTATTGTGTGCATCAAAGGATAGATGTAAAAGACACCAA
GGAAGCCTTAGATAAGATAGAGGAAGAGCAAAACAAAAGTAAGAAAAAGGCACAGCAAGCAGCAGCTGAC
ACAGGAAACAACAGCCAGGTCAGCCAAAATTACCCTATAGTGCAGAACCTCCAGGGGCAAATGGTACATC
AGGCCATATCACCTAGAACTTTAAATGCATGGGTAAAAGTAGTAGAAGAGAAGGCTTTCAGCCCAGAAGT
AATACCCATGTTTTCAGCATTATCAGAAGGAGCCACCCCACAAGATTTAAATACCATGCTAAACACAGTG
GGGGGACATCAAGCAGCCATGCAAATGTTAAAAGAGACCATCAATGAGGAAGCTGCAGAATGGGATAGAT
TGCATCCAGTGCATGCAGGGCCTATTGCACCAGGCCAGATGAGAGAACCAAGGGGAAGTGACATAGCAGG
AACTACTAGCAAATTAAGAGAACAATTTGGAAATAATAAAACAATAATCTTTAAGCAATCCTCAGGAGGG
GACCCAGAAATTGTAACGCACAGTTTTAATTGTGGAGGGGAATTTTTCTACTGTAATTCAACACAACTGT
TTAATAGTACTTGGTTTAATAGTACTTGGAGTACTGAAGGGTCAAATAACACTGAAGGAAGTGACACAAT
CACACTCCCATGCAGAATAAAACAATTTATAAACATGTGGCAGGAAGTAGGAAAAGCAATGTATGCCCCT
CCCATCAGTGGACAAATTAGATGTTCATCAAATATTACTGGGCTGCTATTAACAAGAGATGGTGGTAATA
ACAACAATGGGTCCGAGATCTTCAGACCTGGAGGAGGCGATATGAGGGACAATTGGAGAAGTGAATTATA
TAAATATAAAGTAGTAAAAATTGAACCATTAGGAGTAGCACCCACCAAGGCAAAGAGAAGAGTGGTGCAG
AGAGAAAAAAGAGCAGTGGGAATAGGAGCTTTGTTCCTTGGGTTCTTGGGAGCAGCAGGAAGCACTATGG
GCGCACGGTCAATGACGCTGACGGTACAGGCCAGACAATTATTGTCTGATATAGTGCAGCAGCAGAACAA
TTTGCTGAGGGCTATTGAGGCGCAACAGCATCTGTTGCAACTCACAGTCTGGGGCATCAAACAGCTCCAG
GCAAGAATCCTGGCTGTGGAAAGATACCTAAAGGATCAACAGCTCCTGGGGATTTGGGGTTGCTCTGGAA
AACTCATTTGCACCACTGCTGTGCCTTGGAATGCTAGTTGGAGTAATAAATCTCTGGAACAGATTTGGAA
TAACATGACCTGGATGGAGTGGGACAGAGAAATTAACAATTACACAAGCTTAATACACTCCTTAATTGAA
GAATCGCAAAACCAGCAAGAAAAGAATGAACAAGAATTATTGGAATTAGATAAATGGGCTTGCGGCCGGA
ATTCACAAATGGCAGTATTCATCCACAATTTTAAAAGAAAAGGGGGGATTGGGGGGTACAGTGCAGGGGA
AAGAATAGTAGACATAATAGCAACAGACATACAAACTAAAGAATTACAAAAACAAATTACAAAAATTCAA
AATTTTCGGGTTTATTACAGGGACAGCAGAGATCCACTTTGGGCGGCCGCAGATCTTTATACATTGCTCA
CAAATGAGTTGAACTGGCAGCTCACGAATGGGACATGGAGCTGTCATTTACTATGCTCCCCAATGCAAGT
GCTAGAGCACTAAGGGGTGCAAAAAGAGAGCTCCTTCGTGCTAATTCTAAAAGCATTGATCCTGGGGTCC
AGCTGTGCTGTGGAAGGGAAAGGGTCAATAAAGGGGACATCTGCAATCTTCCCCTTCCCCACATGAATAC
AGTGCTGCTTGATGCAGGAACTGATGAATCCCGGTCTCTCTGCTCCATTTTTGAGTACAGAGACTTGTGA
AATCTAGAGAACTGCAAGACATGATTCAAAGTGCTAAGTGCAAAAAACAATGGTGGTTTATATCTGTCTT
TGTACTTTACACTTGTTCACTTACAGTCCCTACAATTGTGTCTAGTGCAGTGGTCCCCAACCAGTAGCTC
GTTAGTAACATGTTGCTCCCCCAACCCCTTGGATGTTGCTCCCAATGGCCTCAAAACAATTGCTTATTTT
TCAATTCCAGGCAAGTTTTGGTTGCATAAAAACCAGGTCTATGGCCAAACAGAGCCCCCTCTGGGCTGCA
AATCCACAAAGGGCTACCAAATAGACAATCATATTCTTTATTAGGCACCCCAAGGGCTTTTTTCACGCTT
GTGCTGCTCCGCAACTCTTTTTACATTTGAATGTGGCTTATGGGTTAAAAAGGTGCAACACAAACAAATA
ATCTATTATTTACACACTAGTCAAGACTGGTGCTCAGCTGTGGTTTGAAGATTCTAATTCAATGAACTAA
TGGTAACCAGGGCCGGATTTGGATTTCTGCAGCCCCTAGGCCATGCGGTCCTAACGTCTGTCCACGACGA
GTCTTATTGCCATCCACCCGCAACTCCCGCAAGTGCAAATTTTGGAGCACTGGTGCTCTTCAGCAAGTGG
CTGGGCGGCATGCCGTCCCTAAAAGTTCGCCGCCCTAGGCACAGGCCTTTGTGGCCTCTCCACAAATCCA
AGCCTGATGGTAACTAAATGTAGAGGGAACTGAGTAAACCCCAAAAATGGCTGCCCTGGCTCCTACAATA
TGGAATTATCTCCTGTAGGTCAGACCTGGATTTCTTCCTGTCACTTTTAAATACACTTTCTTCTTGTGTG
TTTAACAGAGAGAGAGATTGACAGGTGTAGACTTAATACGTTTAAGGGAAGCCAATTAACACTTTGCAAT
TTTAGCTTGGATTACAGTGATTAATAGTGCGCTAAATCCTTTGTTGCTGACGCTGGGGGTTGCAAGCTTA
CTCCAGGTGGGACTTTAAAAGGACGAGGGGACAGTGGGTCATACTGTAGAACAGCTTCAGTTGGGATCAC
AGGCTTCTAGGGATCTCGAGGCTAGCGTCGATCGACCCGGGATCGATAGTTTAAACCTGTACGACGATGA
CGATAAGGATCCCGCCACCATGGTGAGCAAGGGCGAGGAGGTCATCAAAGAGTTCATGCGCTTCAAGGTG
CGCATGGAGGGCTCCATGAACGGCCACGAGTTCGAGATCGAGGGCGAGGGCGAGGGCCGCCCCTACGAGG
GCACCCAGACCGCCAAGCTGAAGGTGACCAAGGGCGGCCCCCTGCCCTTCGCCTGGGACATCCTGTCCCC
CCAGTTCATGTACGGCTCCAAGGCGTACGTGAAGCACCCCGCCGACATCCCCGATTACAAGAAGCTGTCC
TTCCCCGAGGGCTTCAAGTGGGAGCGCGTGATGAACTTCGAGGACGGCGGTCTGGTGACCGTGACCCAGG
ACTCCTCCCTGCAGGACGGCACGCTGATCTACAAGGTGAAGATGCGCGGCACCAACTTCCCCCCCGACGG
CCCCGTAATGCAGAAGAAGACCATGGGCTGGGAGGCCTCCACCGAGCGCCTGTACCCCCGCGACGGCGTG
CTGAAGGGCGAGATCCACCAGGCCCTGAAGCTGAAGGACGGCGGCCACTACCTGGTGGAGTTCAAGACCA
TCTACATGGCCAAGAAGCCCGTGCAACTGCCCGGCTACTACTACGTGGACACCAAGCTGGACATCACCTC
CCACAACGAGGACTACACCATCGTGGAACAGTACGAGCGCTCCGAGGGCCGCCACCACCTGTTCCTGGGG
CATGGCACCGGCAGCACCGGCAGCGGCAGCTCCGGCACCGCCTCCTCCGAGGACAACAACATGGCCGTCA
TCAAAGAGTTCATGCGCTTCAAGGTGCGCATGGAGGGCTCCATGAACGGCCACGAGTTCGAGATCGAGGG
CGAGGGCGAGGGCCGCCCCTACGAGGGCACCCAGACCGCCAAGCTGAAGGTGACCAAGGGCGGCCCCCTG
CCCTTCGCCTGGGACATCCTGTCCCCCCAGTTCATGTACGGCTCCAAGGCGTACGTGAAGCACCCCGCCG
ACATCCCCGATTACAAGAAGCTGTCCTTCCCCGAGGGCTTCAAGTGGGAGCGCGTGATGAACTTCGAGGA
CGGCGGTCTGGTGACCGTGACCCAGGACTCCTCCCTGCAGGACGGCACGCTGATCTACAAGGTGAAGATG
CGCGGCACCAACTTCCCCCCCGACGGCCCCGTAATGCAGAAGAAGACCATGGGCTGGGAGGCCTCCACCG
AGCGCCTGTACCCCCGCGACGGCGTGCTGAAGGGCGAGATCCACCAGGCCCTGAAGCTGAAGGACGGCGG
CCACTACCTGGTGGAGTTCAAGACCATCTACATGGCCAAGAAGCCCGTGCAACTGCCCGGCTACTACTAC
GTGGACACCAAGCTGGACATCACCTCCCACAACGAGGACTACACCATCGTGGAACAGTACGAGCGCTCCG
AGGGCCGCCACCACCTGTTCCTGTACGGCATGGACGAGCTGTACAAGTAAGAATTCGAAGCTTGATCCGG
CTGCTAACAAAGCCCGAAAGGAGTCGACCCGGGATCCGCGGACTAGTGAATTCCAGCTGAGCGCCGGTCG
CTACCATTACCAGTTGGTCTGGTGTCAAAAATAATAATAACCGGGCGAGGGGGATCTCGACTCTAGAAGC
TTGGTACCTTTAAGACCAATGACTTACAAGGCAGCTGTAGATCTTAGCCACTTTTTAAAAGAAAAGGGGG
GACTGGAAGGGCTAATTCACTCCCAGTTTCGAGTTGGCGCGCCTGGGAGCTCACGGGGACAGCCCCCCCC
AAAGCCCCCAGGGATGTAATTACGTCCCTCCCCCGCTAGGGGGCAGCAGCGAGCCGCCCGGGGCTCCGCT
CCGGTCCGGCGCTCCCCCCGCATCCCCGAGCCGGCAGCGTGCGGGGACAGCCCGGGCACGGGGAAGGTGG
CACGGGATCGCTTTCCTCTGAACGCTTCTCGCTGCTCTTTGAGCCTGCAGACACCTGGGGGATACGGGGA
AAAAGCTTTAGGCTGAAAGAGAGATTTAGAATGACAGGCGCGCCTGGGAGCTCACGGGGACAGCCCCCCC
CAAAGCCCCCAGGGATGTAATTACGTCCCTCCCCCGCTAGGGGGCAGCAGCGAGCCGCCCGGGGCTCCGC
TCCGGTCCGGCGCTCCCCCCGCATCCCCGAGCCGGCAGCGTGCGGGGACAGCCCGGGCACGGGGAAGGTG
GCACGGGATCGCTTTCCTCTGAACGCTTCTCGCTGCTCTTTGAGCCTGCAGACACCTGGGGGATACGGGG
AAAAAGCTTTAGGCTGAAAGAGAGATTTAGAATGACAGGCGCGCCAACTCGAATTCATTGCAGACTTTCA
CTGAAACGGGTCTCTCTGGTTAGACCAGATCTGAGCCTGGGAGCTCTCTGGCTAACTAGGGAACCCACTG
CTTAAGCCTCAATAAAGCTCGACTGTGCCTTCTAGTTGCCAGCCATCTGTTGTTTGCCCCTCCCCCGTGC
CTTCCTTGACCCTGGAAGGTGCCACTCCCACTGTCCTTTCCTAATAAAATGAGGAAATTGCATCGCATTG
TCTGAGTAGGTGTCATTCTATTCTGGGGGGTGGGGTGGGGCAGGACAGCAAGGGGGAGGATTGGGAAGAC
AATAGCAGGCATGCTGGGGATGCGGTGGGCTCTATGGCTTCTGAGGCGGAAAGAACCAGCTGGGGCTCTA
GGGGGTATCCCC
[124 nt withheld, positions 7223-7346]
CGCCGGCTGTGCGGGAGAACGGAGTTCTATTATGACTCAAATCAGTCTCCCCAAGCATTCGGGGATCAGA
GTTTTTAAGGATAACTTAGTGTGTAGGGGGCCAGTGAGTTGGAGATGAAAGCGTAGGGAGTCGAAGGTGT
CCTTTTGCGCCGAGTCAGTTCCTGGGTGGGGGCCACAAGATCGGATGAGCCAGTTTATCAATCCGGGGGT
GCCAGCTGATCCATGGAGTGCAGGGTCTGCAAAATATCTCAAGCACTGATTGATCTTAGGTTTTACAATA
GTGATGTTACCCCAGGAACAATTTGGGGAAGGTCAGAATCTTGTAGCCTGTAGCTGCATGACTCCTAAAC
CATAATTTCTTTTTTGTTTTTTTTTTTTTATTTTTGAGACAGGGTCTCACTCTGTCACCTAGGCTGGAGT
GCAGTGGTGCAATCACAGCTCACTGCAGCCTCAACGTCGTAAGCTCAAGCGATCCTCCCACCTCAGCCTG
CCTGGTAGCTGAGACTACAAGCGACGCCCCAGTTAATTTTTGTATTTTTGGTAGAGGCAGCGTTTTGCCG
TGTGGCCCTGGCTGGTCTCGAACTCCTGGGCTCAAGTGATCCAGCCTCAGCCTCCCAAAGTGCTGGGACA
ACCGGGGCCAGTCACTGCACCTGGCCCTAAACCATAATTTCTAATCTTTTGGCTAATTTGTTAGTCCTAC
AAAGGCAGTCTAGTCCCCAGGCAAAAAGGGGGTTTGTTTCGGGAAAGGGCTGTTACTGTCTTTGTTTCAA
ACTATAAACTAAGTTCCTCCTAAACTTAGTTCGGCCTACACCCAGGAATGAACAAGGAGAGCTTGGAGGT
TAGAAGCACGATGGAATTGGTTAGGTCAGATCTCTTTCACTGTCTGAGTTATAATTTTGCAATGGTGGTT
CAAAGACTGCCCGCTTCTGACACCAGTCGCTGCATTAATGAATCGGCCAACGCGCGGGGAGAGGCGGTTT
GCGTATTGGCGCTCTTCCGCTTCCTCGCTCACTGACTCGCTGCGCTCGGTCGTTCGGCTGCGGCGAGCGG
TATCAGCTCACTCAAAGGCGGTAATACGGTTATCCACAGAATCAGGGGATAACGCAGGAAAGAACATGTG
AGCAAAAGGCCAGCAAAAGGCCAGGAACCGTAAAAAGGCCGCGTTGCTGGCGTTTTTCCATAGGCTCCGC
CCCCCTGACGAGCATCACAAAAATCGACGCTCAAGTCAGAGGTGGCGAAACCCGACAGGACTATAAAGAT
ACCAGGCGTTTCCCCCTGGAAGCTCCCTCGTGCGCTCTCCTGTTCCGACCCTGCCGCTTACCGGATACCT
GTCCGCCTTTCTCCCTTCGGGAAGCGTGGCGCTTTCTCAATGCTCACGCTGTAGGTATCTCAGTTCGGTG
TAGGTCGTTCGCTCCAAGCTGGGCTGTGTGCACGAACCCCCCGTTCAGCCCGACCGCTGCGCCTTATCCG
GTAACTATCGTCTTGAGTCCAACCCGGTAAGACACGACTTATCGCCACTGGCAGCAGCCACTGGTAACAG
GATTAGCAGAGCGAGGTATGTAGGCGGTGCTACAGAGTTCTTGAAGTGGTGGCCTAACTACGGCTACACT
AGAAGGACAGTATTTGGTATCTGCGCTCTGCTGAAGCCAGTTACCTTCGGAAAAAGAGTTGGTAGCTCTT
GATCCGGCAAACAAACCACCGCTGGTAGCGGTGGTTTTTTTGTTTGCAAGCAGCAGATTACGCGCAGAAA
AAAAGGATCTCAAGAAGATCCTTTGATCTTTTCTACGGGGTCTGACGCTCAGTGGAACGAAAACTCACGT
TAAGGGATTTTGGTCATGAGATTATCAAAAAGGATCTTCACCTAGATCCTTTTAAATTAAAAATGAAGTT
TTAAATCAATCTAAAGTATATATGAGTAAACTTGGTCTGACAGTTACCAATGCTTAATCAGTGAGGCACC
TATCTCAGCGATCTGTCTATTTCGTTCATCCATAGTTGCCTGACTCCCCGTCGTGTAGATAACTACGATA
CGGGAGGGCTTACCATCTGGCCCCAGTGCTGCAATGATACCGCGAGACCCACGCTCACCGGCTCCAGATT
TATCAGCAATAAACCAGCCAGCCGGAAGGGCCGAGCGCAGAAGTGGTCCTGCAACTTTATCCGCCTCCAT
CCAGTCTATTAATTGTTGCCGGGAAGCTAGAGTAAGTAGTTCGCCAGTTAATAGTTTGCGCAACGTTGTT
GCCATTGCTACAGGCATCGTGGTGTCACGCTCGTCGTTTGGTATGGCTTCATTCAGCTCCGGTTCCCAAC
GATCAAGGCGAGTTACATGATCCCCCATGTTGTGCAAAAAAGCGGTTAGCTCCTTCGGTCCTCCGATCGT
TGTCAGAAGTAAGTTGGCCGCAGTGTTATCACTCATGGTTATGGCAGCACTGCATAATTCTCTTACTGTC
ATGCCATCCGTAAGATGCTTTTCTGTGACTGGTGAGTACTCAACCAAGTCATTCTGAGAATAGTGTATGC
GGCGACCGAGTTGCTCTTGCCCGGCGTCAATACGGGATAATACCGCGCCACATAGCAGAACTTTAAAAGT
GCTCATCATTGGAAAACGTTCTTCGGGGCGAAAACTCTCAAGGATCTTACCGCTGTTGAGATCCAGTTCG
ATGTAACCCACTCGTGCACCCAACTGATCTTCAGCATCTTTTACTTTCACCAGCGTTTCTGGGTGAGCAA
AAACAGGAAGGCAAAATGCCGCAAAAAAGGGAATAAGGGCGACACGGAAATGTTGAATACTCATACTCTT
CCTTTTTCAATATTATTGAAGCATTTATCAGGGTTATTGTCTCATGAGCGGATACATATTTGAATGTATT
TAGAAAAATAAACAAATAGGGGTTCCGCGCACATTTCCCCGAAAAGTGCCACCTGACGTCTAAGAAACCA
TTATTATCATGACATTAACCTATAAAAATAGGCGTATCACGAGGCCCTTTCGTCTTCAAGAACTGCCTCG
CGCGTTTCGGTGATGACGGTGAAAACCTCTGACACATGCAGCTCCCGGAGACGGTCACAGCTTGTCTGTA
AGCGGATGCCGGGAGCAGACAAGCCCGTCAGGGCGCGTCAGCGGGTGTTGGCGGGTGTCGGGGCGCAGCC
ATGACCCAGTCACGTAGCGATAGCGGAGTGTACTGGCTTAACTATGCGGCATCAGAGCAGATTGTACTGA
GAGTGCACCATATGCGGTGTGAAATACCGCACAGATGCGTAAGGAGAAAATACCGCATCAGGCGCCATTC
GCCATTCAGGCTGCGCAACTGTTGGGAAGGGCGATCGGTGCGGGCCTCTTCGCTATTACGCCAGCGCGGG
GAGGCAGAGATTGCAGTAAGCTGAGATCGCAGCACTGCACTCCAGCCTGGGCGACAGAGTAAGACTCTGT
CTCAAAAATAAAATAAATAAATCAATCAGATATTCCAATCTTTTCCTTTATTTATTTATTTATTTTCTAT
TTTGGAAACACAGTCCTTCCTTATTCCAGAATTACACATATATTCTATTTTTCTTTATATGCTCCAGTTT
TTTTTAGACCTTCACCTGAAATGTGTGTATACAAAATCTAGGCCAGTCCAGCAGAGCCTAAAGGTAAAAA
ATAAAATAATAAAAAATAAATAAAATCTAGCTCACTCCTTCACATCAAAATGGAGATACAGCTGTTAGCA
TTAAATACCAAATAACCCATCTTGTCCTCAATAATTTTAAGCGCCTCTCTCCACCACATCTAACTCCTGT
CAAAGGCATGTGCCCCTTCCGGGCGCTCTGCTGTGCTGCCAACCAACTGGCATGTGGACTCTGCAGGGTC
CCTAACTGCCAAGCCCCACAGTGTGCCCTGAGGCTGCCCCTTCCTTCTAGCGGCTGCCCCCACTCGGCTT
TGCTTTCCCTAGTTTCAGTTACTTGCGTTCAGCCAAGGTCTGAAACTAGGTGCGCACAGAGCGGTAAGAC
TGCGAGAGAAAGAGACCAGCTTTACAGGGGGTTTATCACAGTGCACCCTGACAGTCGTCAGCCTCACAGG
GGGTTTATCACATTGCACCCTGACAGTCGTCAGCCTCACAGGGGGTTTATCACAGTGCACCCTTACAATC
ATTCCATTTGATTCACAATTTTTTTAGTCTCTACTGTGCCTAACTTGTAAGTTAAATTTGATCAGAGGTG
TGTTCCCAGAGGGGAAAACAGTATATACAGGGTTCAGTACTATCGCATTTCAGG
