>Addgene plasmid #44359 | pFIN-XOPS-tdTOM | addgene partial sequence | sequence record 63296 | tdTomato-Rev 5'-tctttgatgacggccatgt-3'
CGGTGCTGCCGGTGCCATGCCCCAGGAACAGGTGGTGGCGGCCCTCGGAGCGCTCGTACTGTTCCACGAT
GGTGTAGTCCTCGTTGTGGGAGGTGATGTCCAGCTTGGTGTCCACGTAGTAGTAGCCGGGCAGTTGCACG
GGCTTCTTGGCCATGTAGATGGTCTTGAACTCCACCAGGTAGTGGCCGCCGTCCTTCAGCTTCAGGGCCT
GGTGGATCTCGCCCTTCAGCACGCCGTCGCGGGGGTACAGGCGCTCGGTGGAGGCCTCCCAGCCCATGGT
CTTCTTCTGCATTACGGGGCCGTCGGGGGGGAAGTTGGTGCCGCGCATCTTCACCTTGTAGATCAGCGTG
CCGTCCTGCAGGGAGGAGTCCTGGGTCACGGTCACCAGACCGCCGTCCTCGAAGTTCATCACGCGCTCCC
ACTTGAAGCCCTCGGGGAAGGACAGCTTCTTGTAATCGGGGATGTCGGCGGGGTGCTTCACGTACGCCTT
GGAGCCGTACATGAACTGGGGGGACAGGATGTCCCAGGCGAAGGGCAGGGGGCCGCCCTTGGTCACCTTC
AGCTTGGCGGTCTGGGTGCCCTCGTAGGGGCGGCCCTCGCCCTCGCCCTCGATCTCGAACTCGTGGCCGT
TCATGGAGCCCTCCATGCGCACCTTGAAGCGCATGAACTCTTTGATGACCTCCTCGCCCTTGCTCACCAT
GGTGGCGGGATCCTTATCGTCATCGTCGTACAGGTTTAAACTATCGATCCCGGGTCGAACGCTAGCCTCG
AGATCCCTAGAAGCCTGTGATCCCAACTGAAGCTGTTCTACAGTATGACCCACTGTCCCCTCGTCCTTTT
